>Addgene plasmid #12398 | Top7 F15Q Y17L V48V | depositor partial sequence | sequence record 7303 | Author sequence
ATGGGGGATATCCAGGTTCAAGTGAACATTGACGATAATGGTAAAAACCAGGATCTGACTTATACCGTGA
CCACAGAATCGGAATTACAGAAGGTTTTGAACGAACTGAAAGACTACATCAAAAAACAGGGGGCTAAACG
CGTTCGCATCTCGATTACCGCTCGTACGAAAAAAGAAGCAGAAAAATTTGCCGCGATTTTGATTAAAGTT
TTCGCCGAACTGGGTTATAATGATATTAACGTTACGTGGGACGGCGATACGGTGACAGTGGAAGGACAGT
TAGAGGGCGGTTCTCTCGAGCACCACCACCACCACCACTGA
