[The description below was written by a language model from this plasmid's Addgene catalogue record.]
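Description:
Top7 F15Q Y17L V48V is a bacterial expression plasmid built on the pET29b(+) backbone (about 5.4 kb without insert), carrying a 321 bp insert that encodes a variant of Top7. Top7 is generally known as a small, computationally designed protein with a novel fold. This version carries the substitutions listed as F15Q, Y17L and V48V. The last of these, as written, denotes no amino-acid change, and the record does not clarify whether it is a silent change or a notation quirk. The insert was introduced by restriction enzyme cloning and carries a C-terminal 6xHis tag, which allows the expressed protein to be purified by immobilised metal affinity chromatography.

The plasmid is selected with kanamycin and is listed as high copy. No feature table is provided, so the regulatory elements are not itemised in the record. However, pET-series vectors conventionally drive expression from a T7 promoter under lac operator control, which is consistent with the T7 sequencing primer listed and with the recommendation of a DE3 lysogen strain carrying pLysS as the expression host. Such strains supply inducible T7 RNA polymerase, with pLysS reducing basal expression. A standard cloning strain is used for propagation only. The record does not state a specific purpose, but a tagged point-mutant series of this kind is typically used to produce recombinant protein for biophysical studies, such as examining how individual residues contribute to the folding, stability or structure of the designed protein.
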