Addgene plasmid #12398: Top7 F15Q Y17L V48V
Depositing lab: David Baker. Depositing organization: University of Washington.
Backbone
  Vector backbone: pet29 b(+)
  Backbone size w/o insert (bp): 5371
  Vector type: Bacterial Expression
Growth in bacteria
  Bacterial resistance: Kanamycin, 50 μg/mL
  Growth temperature: 37°C
  Growth strain: DH5alpha
  Growth instructions: Plasmids are provided in DH5 alpha, but for protein expression, BL21(DE3)pLysS is recommended.
  Copy number: High Copy
Gene/Insert
  Gene/Insert name: Top7 F15Q Y17L V48V
  Insert size (bp): 321
  Mutation: F15Q Y17L V48V
  Tag / fusion protein: 6xHis (C terminal on insert)
  Cloning method: Restriction Enzyme
  Sequencing primers: 5′ T7
Terms and licenses: Academic/Nonprofit Terms; Industry Terms: Not Available to Industry
How to cite: Top7 F15Q Y17L V48V was a gift from David Baker (Addgene plasmid # 12398 ; http://n2t.net/addgene:12398 ; RRID:Addgene_12398)
